>Addgene plasmid #54081 | mEmerald-Endo-14 | depositor partial sequence | sequence record 84258 | insert sequence
GATCCGCTAGCGCTACCGGTCGCCACCATGGTGAGCAAGGGCGAGGAGCTGTTCACCGGGGTGGTGCCCA
TCCTGGTCGAGCTGGACGGCGACGTAAACGGCCACAAGTTCAGCGTGTCCGGCGAGGGCGAGGGCGATGC
CACCTACGGCAAGCTGACCCTGAAGTTCATCTGCACCACCGGCAAGCTGCCCGTGCCCTGGCCCACCCTC
GTGACCACCTTGACCTACGGCGTGCAGTGCTTCGCCCGCTACCCCGACCACATGAAGCAGCACGACTTCT
TCAAGTCCGCCATGCCCGAAGGCTACGTCCAGGAGCGCACCATCTTCTTCAAGGACGACGGCAACTACAA
GACCCGCGCCGAGGTGAAGTTCGAGGGCGACACCCTGGTGAACCGCATCGAGCTGAAGGGCATCGACTTC
AAGGAGGACGGCAACATCCTGGGGCACAAGCTGGAGTACAACTACAACAGCCACAAGGTCTATATCACCG
CCGACAAGCAGAAGAACGGCATCAAGGTGAACTTCAAGACCCGCCACAACATCGAGGACGGCAGCGTGCA
GCTCGCCGACCACTACCAGCAGAACACCCCCATCGGCGACGGCCCCGTGCTGCTGCCCGACAACCACTAC
CTGAGCACCCAGTCCAAGCTGAGCAAAGACCCCAACGAGAAGCGCGATCACATGGTCCTGCTGGAGTTCG
TGACCGCCGCCGGGATCACTCTCGGCATGGACGAGCTGTACAAGTCCGGATCAGATCTCGAGCTCAAGCT
TGATATCGAATTCCCCATGGAGCAGAAGCTGATCTCCGAGGAGGACCTGAACCGGAAGAAACTGGTGGTT
GTTGGTGATGGAGCCTGTGGAAAGACATGCTTGCTCATAGTCTTCAGCAAGGACGAGTTCCCAGAGGTGT
ATGTGCCCACAGTGTTTGAGAACTATGTGGCAGATATCGAGGTGGATGGAAAGCAGGTAGAGTTGGCTTT
GTGGGACACAGCTGGCCAGGAGGACTACGACCGCCTGCGGCCGCTCTCCTACCCGGACACCGACGTCATT
CTCATGTGCTTCTCGGTGGACAGCCCGGACTCGCTGGAGAACATCCCCGAGAAGTGGGTCCCCGAGGTGA
AGCACTTCTGTCCCAATGTGCCCATCATCCTGGTGGCCAACAAAAAAGACCTGCGCAGCGACGAGCATGT
CCGCACAGAGCTGGCCCGCATGAAGCAGGAACCCGTTCGCACGGATGACGGCCGCGCCATGGCCGTGCGC
ATCCAAGCCTACGACTACCTCGAGTGCTCTGCCAAGACCAAGGAAGGCGTGCGCGAGGTCTTCGAGACGG
CCACGCGCGCCGCGCTGCAGAAGCGCTACGGCTCCCAGAACGGCTGCATCAACTGCTGCAAGGTGCTATG
AGGGCCGCGCCCGTCGCGCCTGCCCCTGCCGGGGATCCACCGGATCTAGATAACTGATCATAATCAGCCA
TA
