>Addgene plasmid #54081 | mEmerald-Endo-14 | addgene partial sequence | sequence record 89769 | EGFP-C 5'-CATGGTCCTGCTGGAGTTCGTG-3'
GAGCTGTACAAGTCCGGATCAGATCTCGAGCTCAAGCTTGATATCGAATTCCCCATGGAGCAGAAGCTGA
TCTCCGAGGAGGACCTGAACCGGAAGAAACTGGTGGTTGTTGGTGATGGAGCCTGTGGAAAGACATGCTT
GCTCATAGTCTTCAGCAAGGACGAGTTCCCAGAGGTGTATGTGCCCACAGTGTTTGAGAACTATGTGGCA
GATATCGAGGTGGATGGAAAGCAGGTAGAGTTGGCTTTGTGGGACACAGCTGGCCAGGAGGACTACGACC
GCCTGCGGCCGCTCTCCTACCCGGACACCGACGTCATTCTCATGTGCTTCTCGGTGGACAGCCCGGACTC
GCTGGAGAACATCCCCGAGAAGTGGGTCCCCGAGGTGAAGCACTTCTGTCCCAATGTGCCCATCATCCTG
GTGGCCAACAAAAAAGACCTGCGCAGCGACGAGCATGTCCGCACAGAGCTGGCCCGCATGAAGCAGGAAC
CCGTTCGCACGGATGACGGCCGCGCCATGGCCGTGCGCATCCAAGCCTACGACTACCTCGAGTGCTCTGC
CAAGACCAAGGAAGGCGTGCGCGAGGTCTTCGAGACGGCCACGCGCGCCGCGCTGCAGAAGCGCTACGGC
TCCCAGAACGGCTGCATCAACTGCTGCAAGGTGCTATGAGGGCCGCGCCCGTCGCGCCTGCCCCTGCCGG
GGATCCACCGGATCTAGATAACTGATCATAATCAGCCATACCACATTTGTAGAGGTTTTACTTGCTTTAA
AAAACCTCCCACACCTCCCCCTGAACCTGAAACATAAAATGAATGCAATTGTTGTTGTTAACTTGTTTAT
TGCAGCTTATAATGGTTACAAATAAAGCAATAGCATCACAAATTTCACAAATA
