[The description below was written by a language model from this plasmid's Addgene catalogue record.]
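Description:
mEmerald-Endo-14 is a mammalian expression plasmid that produces a green fluorescent fusion protein used to mark endosomes in living or fixed cells. It is built on an mEmerald fluorescent-protein backbone of about 4.75 kb (size without the insert), is maintained as a high-copy plasmid in E. coli under kanamycin selection, and carries a neomycin resistance marker so that transfected mammalian cells can be selected with G418 if stable lines are wanted. No feature table accompanies the record, so the origin of replication and the promoters driving the resistance markers are not stated. A listed SV40 polyA sequencing primer suggests an SV40 polyadenylation signal lies downstream of the insert.

The insert, labelled "Endo", is human RHOB, a small Rho-family GTPase that associates with endosomal membranes and therefore serves here as the targeting moiety. Expression is driven by the CMV promoter, a strong constitutive promoter in most mammalian cell types. mEmerald, a bright green GFP derivative, is supplied by the backbone and fused to the N terminus of RHOB, which leaves the C-terminal end of the GTPase free; this is the region where Rho proteins are normally lipid-modified for membrane attachment. The "14" in the name probably denotes the length of the linker between the two parts, but the record does not explain it, and the cloning method is listed as unknown.

With an excitation maximum of 487 nm and emission at 509 nm, the fusion is suited to standard GFP/FITC filter sets. It is typically used as an endosome localization marker in fluorescence microscopy, including co-localization experiments with spectrally distinct probes.
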