Addgene plasmid #54081: mEmerald-Endo-14
Purpose: Localization: Endosomes, Excitation: 487, Emission: 509
Depositing lab: Michael Davidson. Depositing organization: Florida State University, Tallahassee.
Backbone
  Vector backbone: mEmerald
  Backbone size w/o insert (bp): 4750
  Vector type: Mammalian Expression
  Selectable markers: Neomycin (select with G418)
Growth in bacteria
  Bacterial resistance: Kanamycin, 50 μg/mL
  Growth temperature: 37°C
  Growth strain: DH5alpha
  Copy number: High Copy
Gene/Insert
  Gene/Insert name: Endo (alt name: NM_004040.2)
  Species: H. sapiens (human)
  Entrez Gene: RHOB (a.k.a. ARH6, ARHB, MST081, MSTP081, RHOH6)
  Promoter: CMV
  Tag / fusion protein: mEmerald (N terminal on backbone)
  Cloning method: Unknown
  Sequencing primers: 5′ CMV-F; 3′ SV40pA-R
Terms and licenses: Academic/Nonprofit Terms; Industry Terms
Depositor comments: . Excitation = 487; Emission = 509. Localization data: Endosomes
How to cite: mEmerald-Endo-14 was a gift from Michael Davidson (Addgene plasmid # 54081 ; http://n2t.net/addgene:54081 ; RRID:Addgene_54081)
